>Addgene plasmid #31921 | pMyosin-PSmOrange | depositor full sequence | sequence record 36039 | pMyosin-PSmOrange sequence 5210 bps
TAGTTATTAATAGTAATCAATTACGGGGTCATTAGTTCATAGCCCATATATGGAGTTCCGCGTTACATAA
CTTACGGTAAATGGCCCGCCTGGCTGACCGCCCAACGACCCCCGCCCATTGACGTCAATAATGACGTATG
TTCCCATAGTAACGCCAATAGGGACTTTCCATTGACGTCAATGGGTGGAGTATTTACGGTAAACTGCCCA
CTTGGCAGTACATCAAGTGTATCATATGCCAAGTACGCCCCCTATTGACGTCAATGACGGTAAATGGCCC
GCCTGGCATTATGCCCAGTACATGACCTTATGGGACTTTCCTACTTGGCAGTACATCTACGTATTAGTCA
TCGCTATTACCATGGTGATGCGGTTTTGGCAGTACATCAATGGGCGTGGATAGCGGTTTGACTCACGGGG
ATTTCCAAGTCTCCACCCCATTGACGTCAATGGGAGTTTGTTTTGGCACCAAAATCAACGGGACTTTCCA
AAATGTCGTAACAACTCCGCCCCATTGACGCAAATGGGCGGTAGGCGTGTACGGTGGGAGGTCTATATAA
GCAGAGCTGGTTTAGTGAACCGTCAGATCCGCTAGCGCTACCGGACTCAGATCTCGAGCTCAAGCTTATG
TCGAGCAAGAGAGCCAAGGCCAAGACCACCAAGAAGAGGCCCCAGAGGGCTACGTCCAATGTCTTCGCCA
TGTTTGACCAGTCCCAGATCCAGGAGTTTAAGGAGGCCTTCAACATGATTGATCAGAACCGCGATGGCTT
CATTGATAAGGAGGACCTGCACGACATGTTGGCCTCTCTGGGGAAGAACCCCACAGACGAGTACCTGGAG
GGCATGATGAACGAGGCGCCAGGGCCCATCAACTTCACCATGTTCCTCACAATGTTTGGGGAGAAGCTGA
ACGGCACAGACCCCGAGGATGTGATCCGCAATGCCTTTGCCTGCTTTGATGAGGAGGCCTCAGGCTTCAT
CCACGAGGACCACCTGAGGGAGCTGCTCACCACCATGGGCGACCGATTCACGGATGAGGAGGTGGACGAG
ATGTACCGCGAGGCACCCATTGATAAGAAGGGCAACTTCAACTACGTGGAGTTCACTCGCATCCTCAAAC
ACGGCGCCAAGGACAAGGACGACCTGGATCCACCGGTCGCCACCATGGTGAGCAAGGGCGAGGAGAATAA
TATGGCCATCATCAAGGAGTTCATGCGCTTCAAGGTGCGCATGGAGGGCACCGTGAACGGCCACGAGTTC
GAGATCGAGGGCGAGGGCGAGGGCCGCCCCTACGAGGGCTTTCAGACCGCTAAGCTGAAGGTGACCAAGG
GCGGCCCCCTGCCCTTCGCCTGGGACATCCTGTCCCCTCTCTTCACCTACGGCTCCAAGGCCTACGTGAA
GCACCCCGCCGACATCCCCGACTACTTCAAGCTGTCCTTCCCCGAGGGCTTCAAGTGGGAGCGCGTGATG
AACTACGAGGACGGCGGCGTGGTGACCGTGACCCAGGACTCCTCACTGCAGGACGGCGAGTTCATCTACA
AGGTGAAGATGCGCGGCACCAACTTCCCCTCCGACGGCCCCGTGATGCAGAAGAAGACCATGGGCTGGGA
GGCCTCCTCCGAGCGGATGTACCCCGAGGACGGCGCCCTGAAGGGCGAGATCAGGATGAGGCTGAAGCTG
AAGGACGGCGGCCACTACACCTCCGAGGTCAAGACCACCTACAAGGCCAAGAAGTCCGTGCAGCTGCCCG
GCGCCTACATCGTCGGCATCAAGCTGGACATCACCTCCCACAACGAGGACTACACCATCGTGGAACAGTA
CGAACGCGCCGAGGGCCGCCACTCCACCGGCGGCATGGACGAGCTGTACAAGTAAAGCGGCCGCGACTCT
AGATCATAATCAGCCATACCACATTTGTAGAGGTTTTACTTGCTTTAAAAAACCTCCCACACCTCCCCCT
GAACCTGAAACATAAAATGAATGCAATTGTTGTTGTTAACTTGTTTATTGCAGCTTATAATGGTTACAAA
TAAAGCAATAGCATCACAAATTTCACAAATAAAGCATTTTTTTCACTGCATTCTAGTTGTGGTTTGTCCA
AACTCATCAATGTATCTTAAGGCGTAAATTGTAAGCGTTAATATTTTGTTAAAATTCGCGTTAAATTTTT
GTTAAATCAGCTCATTTTTTAACCAATAGGCCGAAATCGGCAAAATCCCTTATAAATCAAAAGAATAGAC
CGAGATAGGGT
[37 nt withheld, positions 2252-2288]
AAAGAACGTGGACTCCAACGTCAAAGG
[49 nt withheld, positions 2316-2364]
T
[91 nt withheld, positions 2366-2456]
G
[124 nt withheld, positions 2458-2581]
CAGGTGGCACTTTTCGGGGAAATGTGCGCGGAACCCCTATTTGTTTATTTTTCTAAATACATTCAAATAT
GTATCCGCTCATGAGACAATAACCCTGATAAATGCTTCAATAATATTGAAAAAGGAAGAGTCCTGAGGCG
GAAAGAACCAGCTGTGGAATGTGTGTCAGTTAGGGTGTGGAAAGTCCCCAGGCTCCCCAGCAGGCAGAAG
TATGCAAAGCATGCATCTCAATTAGTCAGCAACCAGGTGTGGAAAGTCCCCAGGCTCCCCAGCAGGCAGA
AGTATGCAAAGCATGCATCTCAATTAGTCAGCAACCATAGTCCCGCCCCTAACTCCGCCCATCCCGCCCC
TAACTCCGCCCAGTTCCGCCCATTCTCCGCCCCATGGCTGACTAATTTTTTTTATTTATGCAGAGGCCGA
GGCCGCCTCGGCCTCTGAGCTATTCCAGAAGTAGTGAGGAGGCTTTTTTGGAGGCCTAGGCTTTTGCAAA
GATCGATCAAGAGACAGGATGAGGATCGTTTCGCATGATTGAACAAGATGGATTGCACGCAGGTTCTCCG
GCCGCTTGGGTGGAGAGGCTATTCGGCTATGACTGGGCACAACAGACAATCGGCTGCTCTGATGCCGCCG
TGTTCCGGCTGTCAGCGCAGGGGCGCCCGGTTCTTTTTGTCAAGACCGACCTGTCCGGTGCCCTGAATGA
ACTGCAAGACGAGGCAGCGCGGCTATCGTGGCTGGCCACGACGGGCGTTCCTTGCGCAGCTGTGCTCGAC
GTTGTCACTGAAGCGGGAAGGGACTGGCTGCTATTGGGCGAAGTGCCGGGGCAGGATCTCCTGTCATCTC
ACCTTGCTCCTGCCGAGAAAGTATCCATCATGGCTGATGCAATGCGGCGGCTGCATACGCTTGATCCGGC
TACCTGCCCATTCGACCACCAAGCGAAACATCGCATCGAGCGAGCACGTACTCGGATGGAAGCCGGTCTT
GTCGATCAGGATGATCTGGACGAAGAGCATCAGGGGCTCGCGCCAGCCGAACTGTTCGCCAGGCTCAAGG
CGAGCATGCCCGACGGCGAGGATCTCGTCGTGACCCATGGCGATGCCTGCTTGCCGAATATCATGGTGGA
AAATGGCCGCTTTTCTGGATTCATCGACTGTGGCCGGCTGGGTGTGGCGGACCGCTATCAGGACATAGCG
TTGGCTACCCGTGATATTGCTGAAGAGCTTGGCGGCGAATGGGCTGACCGCTTCCTCGTGCTTTACGGTA
TCGCCGCTCCCGATTCGCAGCGCATCGCCTTCTATCGCCTTCTTGACGAGTTCTTCTGAGCGGGACTCTG
GGGTTCGAAATGACCGACCAAGCGACGCCCAACCTGCCATCACGAGATTTCGATTCCACCGCCGCCTTCT
ATGAAAGGTTGGGCTTCGGAATCGTTTTCCGGGACGCCGGCTGGATGATCCTCCAGCGCGGGGATCTCAT
GCTGGAGTTCTTCGCCCACCCTAGGGGGAGGCTAACTGAAACACGGAAGGAGACAATACCGGAAGGAACC
CGCGCTATGACGGCAATAAAAAGACAGAATAAAACGCACGGTGTTGGGTCGTTTGTTCATAAACGCGGGG
TTCGGTCCCAGGGCTGGCACTCTGTCGATACCCCACCGAGACCCCATTGGGGCCAATACGCCCGCGTTTC
TTCCTTTTCCCCACCCCACCCCCCAAGTTCGGGTGAAGGCCCAGGGCTCGCAGCCAACGTCGGGGCGGCA
GGCCCTGCCATAGCCTCAGGTTACTCATATATACTTTAGATTGATTTAAAACTTCATTTTTAATTTAAAA
GGATCTAGGTGAAGATCCTTTTTGATAATCTCATGACCAAAATCCCTTAACGTGAGTTTTCGTTCCACTG
AGCGTCAGACCCCGTAGAAAAGATCAAAGGATCTTCTTGAGATCCTTTTTTTCTGCGCGTAATCTGCTGC
TTGCAAACAAAAAAACCACCGCTACCAGCGGTGGTTTGTTTGCCGGATCAAGAGCTACCAACTCTTTTTC
CGAAGGTAACTGGCTTCAGCAGAGCGCAGATACCAAATACTGTCCTTCTAGTGTAGCCGTAGTTAGGCCA
CCACTTCAAGAACTCTGTAGCACCGCCTACATACCTCGCTCTGCTAATCCTGTTACCAGTGGCTGCTGCC
AGTGGCGATAAGTCGTGTCTTACCGGGTTGGACTCAAGACGATAGTTACCGGATAAGGCGCAGCGGTCGG
GCTGAACGGGGGGTTCGTGCACACAGCCCAGCTTGGAGCGAACGACCTACACCGAACTGAGATACCTACA
GCGTGAGCTATGAGAAAGCGCCACGCTTCCCGAAGGGAGAAAGGCGGACAGGTATCCGGTAAGCGGCAGG
GTCGGAACAGGAGAGCGCACGAGGGAGCTTCCAGGGGGAAACGCCTGGTATCTTTATAGTCCTGTCGGGT
TTCGCCACCTCTGACTTGAGCGTCGATTTTTGTGATGCTCGTCAGGGGGGCGGAGCCTATGGAAAAACGC
CAGCAACGCGGCCTTTTTACGGTTCCTGGCCTTTTGCTGGCCTTTTGCTCACATGTTCTTTCCTGCGTTA
TCCCCTGATTCTGTGGATAACCGTATTACCGCCATGCAT
Features (pLannotate 1.2.2; 15 found; start..end, strand, type, name):
     61..364     +  enhancer       CMV enhancer: human cytomegalovirus immediate early enhancer
    365..568     +  promoter       CMV promoter: human cytomegalovirus (CMV) immediate early promoter
    591..627     +  misc_feature   MCS (fragment): multiple cloning site
    628..1143    +  CDS            Myl9: MYL9_MOUSE - Also known as Myrl2. Experimental evidence at protein level: Swiss-Prot protein existence level 1. Myosin regulatory subunit that plays an important role in regulation of both smooth muscle and nonmuscle cell contractile activity via its phosphorylation. Implicated in cytokinesis, receptor capping, and cell locomotion (By similarity). In myoblasts, regulates PIEZO1-dependent cortical actomyosin assembly involved in myotube formation (PubMed:29799007). From Mus musculus (Mouse).
   1165..1875    +  CDS            PSmOrange: orange to far-red photoswitchable variant of the monomeric fluorescent protein mOrange (Subach et al., 2011) mammalian codon-optimized
   1892..1975    +  CDS            large T antigen (fragment): large T antigen from SV40 (simian virus 40)
   1998..2119    +  polyA_signal   SV40 poly(A) signal: SV40 polyadenylation signal
   2153..2581    -  rep_origin     f1 ori (sequence partly withheld): f1 bacteriophage origin of replication; arrow indicates direction of (+) strand synthesis
   2608..2712    +  promoter       AmpR promoter: bla
   2714..3071    +  promoter       SV40 promoter: SV40 enhancer and early promoter
   3106..3900    +  CDS            NeoR/KanR: aminoglycoside phosphotransferase from Tn5; aph(3')-II (or nptII); confers resistance to neomycin, kanamycin, and G418 (Geneticin®)
   3921..4073    +  CDS            ble (fragment): BLE_KLEPN - Experimental evidence at protein level: Swiss-Prot protein existence level 1. Binding protein with a strong affinity to the bleomycin family of antibiotics. Binds to CL990; an antimitotic-antibiotic compound. From Klebsiella pneumoniae.
   4132..4179    +  polyA_signal   HSV TK poly(A) signal: herpes simplex virus thymidine kinase polyadenylation signal (Cole and Stacy, 1985)
   4270..4286    -  polyA_signal   bGH poly(A) signal (fragment): bovine growth hormone polyadenylation signal
   4508..5096    +  rep_origin     ori: high-copy-number ColE1/pMB1/pBR322/pUC origin of replication
