[The description below was written by a language model from this plasmid's Addgene catalogue record and pLannotate feature annotations shown in this document.]
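Description:
pMyosin-PSmOrange is a 5.2 kb mammalian expression plasmid built on a pN1-type backbone, in which a gene of interest is placed upstream of a fluorescent protein to make a C-terminally tagged fusion. It replicates in E. coli from a high-copy ColE1/pUC-type origin and also carries an f1 phage origin. A single NeoR/KanR (Tn5 aminoglycoside phosphotransferase) gene serves both hosts. A bacterial bla-type promoter drives it for kanamycin selection, while the SV40 enhancer/early promoter and HSV TK polyadenylation signal allow G418 selection of stably transfected mammalian cells. Small annotated fragments of ble, SV40 large T antigen and bGH poly(A) appear to be backbone remnants or incidental matches rather than functional elements.

The payload is expressed from the human CMV immediate-early enhancer and promoter and terminated by the SV40 poly(A) signal. The catalogue calls the N-terminal fusion partner simply "Myosin". The feature table identifies this reading frame as matching mouse Myl9, a myosin regulatory light chain involved in smooth muscle and nonmuscle contractility, cytokinesis and cell locomotion. After a short linker comes the 711 bp, mammalian codon-optimized PSmOrange coding sequence, cloned between AgeI and NotI sites that remain intact. PSmOrange is a monomeric mOrange derivative carrying S21T, Q63L, F100Y, L125M, K166R and P192S (EGFP-based numbering) that photoswitches from orange to far-red fluorescence.

The construct is suited to labelling myosin-containing structures in live mammalian cells. It also allows a chosen subpopulation of the fusion protein to be photoconverted and followed over time, and it shows how PSmOrange performs as a fusion tag.
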