Addgene plasmid #31921: pMyosin-PSmOrange
Depositing lab: Vladislav Verkhusha. Depositing organization: Albert Einstein College of Medicine. Publication: A photoswitchable orange-to-far-red fluorescent protein, PSmOrange. Subach OM, Patterson GH, Ting LM, Wang Y, Condeelis JS, Verkhusha VV. Nat Methods. 2011 Jul 31;8(9):771-7. doi: 10.1038/nmeth.1664. PubMed 21804536.
Backbone
  Vector backbone: pN1
  Vector type: Mammalian Expression
  Selectable markers: Neomycin (select with G418)
Growth in bacteria
  Bacterial resistance: Kanamycin, 50 μg/mL
  Growth temperature: 37°C
  Growth strain: DH5alpha
  Copy number: High Copy
Gene/Insert
  Gene/Insert name: PSmOrange
  Insert size (bp): 711
  Mutation: S21T, Q63L, F100Y, L125M, K166R, P192S in PSmOrange (mutations are relative to mOrange but numbering is relative to EGFP)
  Tag / fusion protein: Myosin (N terminal on insert)
  Cloning method: Restriction Enzyme; 5′ cloning site AgeI (not destroyed); 3′ cloning site NotI (not destroyed)
  Sequencing primers: 5′ CMV-F; 3′ SV40pA-R
Terms and licenses: Academic/Nonprofit Terms; Industry Terms: Not Available to Industry
How to cite: pMyosin-PSmOrange was a gift from Vladislav Verkhusha (Addgene plasmid # 31921 ; http://n2t.net/addgene:31921 ; RRID:Addgene_31921)
