>Addgene plasmid #31921 | pMyosin-PSmOrange | addgene partial sequence | sequence record 37270 | CMV-F 5'-CGCAAATGGGCGGTAGGCGTG-3'
TAGTGAACCGTCAGATCCGCTAGCGCTACCGGACTCAGATCTCGAGCTCAAGCTTATGTCGAGCAAGAGA
GCCAAGGCCAAGACCACCAAGAAGAGGCCCCAGAGGGCTACGTCCAATGTCTTCGCCATGTTTGACCAGT
CCCAGATCCAGGAGTTTAAGGAGGCCTTCAACATGATTGATCAGAACCGCGATGGCTTCATTGATAAGGA
GGACCTGCACGACATGTTGGCCTCTCTGGGGAAGAACCCCACAGACGAGTACCTGGAGGGCATGATGAAC
GAGGCGCCAGGGCCCATCAACTTCACCATGTTCCTCACAATGTTTGGGGAGAAGCTGAACGGCACAGACC
CCGAGGATGTGATCCGCAATGCCTTTGCCTGCTTTGATGAGGAGGCCTCAGGCTTCATCCACGAGGACCA
CCTGAGGGAGCTGCTCACCACCATGGGCGACCGATTCACGGATGAGGAGGTGGACGAGATGTACCGCGAG
GCACCCATTGATAAGAAGGGCAACTTCAACTACGTGGAGTTCACTCGCATCCTCAAACACGGCGCCAAGG
ACAAGGACGACCTGGATCCACCGGTCGCCACCATGGTGAGCAAGGGCGAGGAGAATAATATGGCCATCAT
CAAGGAGTTCATGCGCTTCAAGGTGCGCATGGAGGGCACCGTGAACGGCCACGAGTTCGAGATCGAGGGC
GAGGGCGAGGGCCGCCCCTACGAGGGCTTTCAGACCGCTAAGCTGAAGGTGACCAAGGGCGGCCCCCTGC
CCTTCGCCTGGG
