>Addgene plasmid #31921 | pMyosin-PSmOrange | addgene partial sequence | sequence record 37273 | SV40pA-R
GTTAACAACAACAATTGCATTCATTTTATGTTTCAGGTTCAGGGGGAGGTGTGGGAGGTTTTTTAAAGCA
AGTAAAACCTCTACAAATGTGGTATGGCTGATTATGATCTAGAGTCGCGGCCGCTTACTTGTACAGCTCG
TCCATGCCGCCGGTGGAGTGGCGGCCCTCGGCGCGTTCGTACTGTTCCACGATGGTGTAGTCCTCGTTGT
GGGAGGTGATGTCCAGCTTGATGCCGACGATGTAGGCGCCGGGCAGCTGCACGGACTTCTTGGCCTTGTA
GGTGGTCTTGACCTCGGAGGTGTAGTGGCCGCCGTCCTTCAGCTTCAGCCTCATCCTGATCTCGCCCTTC
AGGGCGCCGTCCTCGGGGTACATCCGCTCGGAGGAGGCCTCCCAGCCCATGGTCTTCTTCTGCATCACGG
GGCCGTCGGAGGGGAAGTTGGTGCCGCGCATCTTCACCTTGTAGATGAACTCGCCGTCCTGCAGTGAGGA
GTCCTGGGTCACGGTCACCACGCCGCCGTCCTCGTAGTTCATCACGCGCTCCCACTTGAAGCCCTCGGGG
AAGGACAGCTTGAAGTAGTCGGGGATGTCGGCGGGGTGCTTCACGTAGGCCTTGGAGCCGTAGGTGAAGA
GAGGGGACAGGATGTCCCAGGCGAAGGGCAGGGGGCCGCCCTTGGTCACCTTCAGCTTAGCGGTCTGAAA
GCCCTCGTAGGGGCGGCCCTCGCCCTCGCCCTCGATCTCGAACTCGTGGCCGTTCACGGTGCCCTCCATG
CGCACCTTGAAGCGCATGAACTCCTTGATGATGGCCATATTATTCTCCTCGCCCTTGCTCACCATGGTGG
CGACCGGTGGATCCAGGTCGTCCTTG
